>Addgene plasmid #11152 | pCAG-HcRed | addgene full sequence | sequence record 232038 | Addgene NGS Result
GTCGACATTGATTATTGACTAGTTATTAATAGTAATCAATTACGGGGTCATTAGTTCATAGCCCATATAT
GGAGTTCCGCGTTACATAACTTACGGTAAATGGCCCGCCTGGCTGACCGCCCAACGACCCCCGCCCATTG
ACGTCAATAATGACGTATGTTCCCATAGTAACGCCAATAGGGACTTTCCATTGACGTCAATGGGTGGAGT
ATTTACGGTAAACTGCCCACTTGGCAGTACATCAAGTGTATCATATGCCAAGTACGCCCCCTATTGACGT
CAATGACGGTAAATGGCCCGCCTGGCATTATGCCCAGTACATGACCTTATGGGACTTTCCTACTTGGCAG
TACATCTACGTATTAGTCATCGCTATTACCATGGTCGAGGTGAGCCCCACGTTCTGCTTCACTCTCCCCA
TCTCCCCCCCCTCCCCACCCCCAATTTTGTATTTATTTATTTTTTAATTATTTTGTGCAGCGATGGGGGC
GGGGGGGGGGGGGGCGCGCGCCRGGGGGGGGGGGGGGGGGSGGGGGGSGGGGCGGGGCGAGGCGGAGAGG
TGCGGCGGCAGCCAATCAGAGCGGCGCGCTCCGAAAGTTTCCTTTTATGGCGAGGCGGCGGCGGCGGCGG
CCCTATAAAAAGCGAAGCGCGCGGCGGGCGGGAGTCGCTGCGCGCTGCCTTCGCCCCGTGCCCCGCTCCG
CCGCCGCCTCGCGCCGCCCGCCCCGGCTCTGACTGACCGCGTTACTCCCACAGGTGAGCGGGCGGGACGG
CCCTTCTCCTCCGGGCTGTAATTAGCGCTTGGTTTAATGACGGCTTGTTTCTTTTCTGTGGCTGCGTGAA
AGCCTTGAGGGGCTCCGGGAGGGCCCTTTGTGCGGGGGGAGCGGCTCGGGGGGTGCGTGCGTGTGTGTGT
GCGTGGGGAGCGCCGCGTGCGGCTCCGCGCTGCCCGGCGGCTGTGAGCGCTGCGGGCGCGGCGCGGGGCT
TTGTGCGCTCCGCAGTGTGCGCGAGGGGAGCGCGGCCGGGGGCGGTGCCCCGCGGTGCGGGGGGGGCTGC
GAGGGGAACAAAGGCTGCGTGCGGGGTGTGTGCGTGGGGGGGTGAGCAGGGGGTGTGGGCGCGTCGGTCG
GGCTGCAACCCCCCCTGCACCCCCCTCCCCGAGTTGCTGAGCACGGCCCGGCTTCGGGTGCGGGGCTCCG
TACGGGGCGTGGCGCGGGGCTCGCCGTGCCGGGCGGGGGGTGGCGGCAGGTGGGGGTGCCGGGCGGGGCG
GGGCCGCCTCGGGCCGGGGAGGGCTCGGGGGAGGGGCGCGGCGGCCCCCGGAGCGCCGGCGGCTGTCGAG
GCGCGGCGAGCCGCAGCCATTGCCTTTTATGGTAATCGTGCGAGAGGGCGCAGGGACTTCCTTTGTCCCA
AATCTGTGCGGAGCCGAAATCTGGGAGGCGCCGCCGCACCCCCTCTAGCGGGCGCGGGGCGAAGCGGTGC
GGCGCCGGCAGGAAGGAAATGGGCGGGGAGGGCCTTCGTGCGTCGCCGCGCCGCCGTCCCCTTCTCCCTC
TCCAGCCTCGGGGCTGTCCGCGGGGGGACGGCTGCCTTCGGGGGGGACGGGGCAGGGCGGGGTTCGGCTT
CTGGCGTGTGACCGGCGGCTCTAGAGCCTCTGCTAACCATGTTCATGCCTTCTTCTTTTTCCTACAGCTC
CTGGGCAACGTGCTGGTTATTGTGCTGTCTCATCATTTTGGCAAAGAATTCTGCAGTCGACGGTACCCCG
CGGGCCCGGGATCCACCGGTCGCCACCATGGTGAGCGGCCTGCTGAAGGAGAGTATGCGCATCAAGATGT
ACATGGAGGGCACCGTGAACGGCCACTACTTCAAGTGCGAGGGCGAGGGCGACGGCAACCCCTTCGCCGG
CACCCAGAGCATGAGAATCCACGTGACCGAGGGCGCCCCCCTGCCCTTCGCCTTCGACATCCTGGCCCCC
TGCTGCGAGTACGGCAGCAGGACCTTCGTGCACCACACCGCCGAGATCCCCGACTTCTTCAAGCAGAGCT
TCCCCGAGGGCTTCACCTGGGAGAGAACCACCACCTACGAGGACGGCGGCATCCTGACCGCCCACCAGGA
CACCAGCCTGGAGGGCAACTGCCTGATCTACAAGGTGAAGGTGCACGGCACCAACTTCCCCGCCGACGGC
CCCGTGATGAAGAACAAGAGCGGCGGCTGGGAGCCCAGCACCGAGGTGGTGTACCCCGAGAACGGCGTGC
TGTGCGGCCGGAACGTGATGGCCCTGAAGGTGGGCGACCGGCACCTGATCTGCCACCACTACACCAGCTA
CCGGAGCAAGAAGGCCGTGCGCGCCCTGACCATGCCCGGCTTCCACTTCACCGACATCCGGCTCCAGATG
CTGCGGAAGAAGAAGGACGAGTACTTCGAGCTGTACGAGGCCAGCGTGGCCCGGTACAGCGACCTGCCCG
AGAAGGCCAACTGAAGCGGCCGCACTCCTCAGGTGCAGGCTGCCTATCAGAAGGTGGTGGCTGGTGTGGC
CAATGCCCTGGCTCACAAATACCACTGAGATCTTTTTCCCTCTGCCAAAAATTATGGGGACATCATGAAG
CCCCTTGAGCATCTGACTTCTGGCTAATAAAGGAAATTTATTTTCATTGCAATAGTGTGTTGGAATTTTT
TGTGTCTCTCACTCGGAAGGACATATGGGAGGGCAAATCATTTAAAACATCAGAATGAGTATTTGGTTTA
GAGTTTGGCAACATATGCCCATATGCTGGCTGCCATGAACAAAGGTTGGCTATAAAGAGGTCATCAGTAT
ATGAAACAGCCCCCTGCTGTCCATTCCTTATTCCATAGAAAAGCCTTGACTTGAGGTTAGATTTTTTTTA
TATTTTGTTTTGTGTTATTTTTTTCTTTAACATCCCTAAAATTTTCCTTACATGTTTTACTAGCCAGATT
TTTCCTCCTCTCCTGACTACTCCCAGTCATAGCTGTCCCTCTTCTCTTATGGAGATCCCTCGACCTGCAG
CCCAAGCTTGGCGTAATCATGGTCATAGCTGTTTCCTGTGTGAAATTGTTATCCGCTCACAATTCCACAC
AACATACGAGCCGGAAGCATAAAGTGTAAAGCCTGGGGTGCCTAATGAGTGAGCTAACTCACATTAATTG
CGTTGCGCTCACTGCCCGCTTTCCAGTCGGGAAACCTGTCGTGCCAGCGGATCCGCATCTCAATTAGTCA
GCAACCATAGTCCCGCCCCTAACTCCGCCCATCCCGCCCCTAACTCCGCCCAGTTCCGCCCATTCTCCGC
CCCATGGCTGACTAATTTTTTTTATTTATGCAGAGGCCGAGGCCGCCTCGGCCTCTGAGCTATTCCAGAA
GTAGTGAGGAGGCTTTTTTGGAGGCCTAGGCTTTTGCAAAAAGCTAACTTGTTTATTGCAGCTTATAATG
GTTACAAATAAAGCAATAGCATCACAAATTTCACAAATAAAGCATTTTTTTCACTGCATTCTAGTTGTGG
TTTGTCCAAACTCATCAATGTATCTTATCATGTCTGGATCCGCTGCATTAATGAATCGGCCAACGCGCGG
GGAGAGGCGGTTTGCGTATTGGGCGCTCTTCCGCTTCCTCGCTCACTGACTCGCTGCGCTCGGTCGTTCG
GCTGCGGCGAGCGGTATCAGCTCACTCAAAGGCGGTAATACGGTTATCCACAGAATCAGGGGATAACGCA
GGAAAGAACATGTGAGCAAAAGGCCAGCAAAAGGCCAGGAACCGTAAAAAGGCCGCGTTGCTGGCGTTTT
TCCATAGGCTCCGCCCCCCTGACGAGCATCACAAAAATCGACGCTCAAGTCAGAGGTGGCGAAACCCGAC
AGGACTATAAAGATACCAGGCGTTTCCCCCTGGAAGCTCCCTCGTGCGCTCTCCTGTTCCGACCCTGCCG
CTTACCGGATACCTGTCCGCCTTTCTCCCTTCGGGAAGCGTGGCGCTTTCTCATAGCTCACGCTGTAGGT
ATCTCAGTTCGGTGTAGGTCGTTCGCTCCAAGCTGGGCTGTGTGCACGAACCCCCCGTTCAGCCCGACCG
CTGCGCCTTATCCGGTAACTATCGTCTTGAGTCCAACCCGGTAAGACACGACTTATCGCCACTGGCAGCA
GCCACTGGTAACAGGATTAGCAGAGCGAGGTATGTAGGCGGTGCTACAGAGTTCTTGAAGTGGTGGCCTA
ACTACGGCTACACTAGAAGAACAGTATTTGGTATCTGCGCTCTGCTGAAGCCAGTTACCTTCGGAAAAAG
AGTTGGTAGCTCTTGATCCGGCAAACAAACCACCGCTGGTAGCGGTGGTTTTTTTGTTTGCAAGCAGCAG
ATTACGCGCAGAAAAAAAGGATCTCAAGAAGATCCTTTGATCTTTTCTACGGGGTCTGACGCTCAGTGGA
ACGAAAACTCACGTTAAGGGATTTTGGTCATGAGATTATCAAAAAGGATCTTCACCTAGATCCTTTTAAA
TTAAAAATGAAGTTTTAAATCAATCTAAAGTATATATGAGTAAACTTGGTCTGACAGTTACCAATGCTTA
ATCAGTGAGGCACCTATCTCAGCGATCTGTCTATTTCGTTCATCCATAGTTGCCTGACTCCCCGTCGTGT
AGATAACTACGATACGGGAGGGCTTACCATCTGGCCCCAGTGCTGCAATGATACCGCGAGACCCACGCTC
ACCGGCTCCAGATTTATCAGCAATAAACCAGCCAGCCGGAAGGGCCGAGCGCAGAAGTGGTCCTGCAACT
TTATCCGCCTCCATCCAGTCTATTAATTGTTGCCGGGAAGCTAGAGTAAGTAGTTCGCCAGTTAATAGTT
TGCGCAACGTTGTTGCCATTGCTACAGGCATCGTGGTGTCACGCTCGTCGTTTGGTATGGCTTCATTCAG
CTCCGGTTCCCAACGATCAAGGCGAGTTACATGATCCCCCATGTTGTGCAAAAAAGCGGTTAGCTCCTTC
GGTCCTCCGATCGTTGTCAGAAGTAAGTTGGCCGCAGTGTTATCACTCATGGTTATGGCAGCACTGCATA
ATTCTCTTACTGTCATGCCATCCGTAAGATGCTTTTCTGTGACTGGTGAGTACTCAACCAAGTCATTCTG
AGAATAGTGTATGCGGCGACCGAGTTGCTCTTGCCCGGCGTCAATACGGGATAATACCGCGCCACATAGC
AGAACTTTAAAAGTGCTCATCATTGGAAAACGTTCTTCGGGGCGAAAACTCTCAAGGATCTTACCGCTGT
TGAGATCCAGTTCGATGTAACCCACTCGTGCACCCAACTGATCTTCAGCATCTTTTACTTTCACCAGCGT
TTCTGGGTGAGCAAAAACAGGAAGGCAAAATGCCGCAAAAAAGGGAATAAGGGCGACACGGAAATGTTGA
ATACTCATACTCTTCCTTTTTCAATATTATTGAAGCATTTATCAGGGTTATTGTCTCATGAGCGGATACA
TATTTGAATGTATTTAGAAAAATAAACAAATAGGGGTTCCGCGCACATTTCCCCGAAAAGTGCCACCTG
Features (pLannotate 1.2.2; 19 found; start..end, strand, type, name):
      4..383     +  enhancer       CMV enhancer: human cytomegalovirus immediate early enhancer
    385..660     +  promoter       chicken β-actin promoter: No description available
    661..1677    +  intron         chimeric intron: chimera between introns from chicken β-actin and rabbit β-globin
   1675..1731    +  CDS            HBB (fragment): HBB_LEPEU - Experimental evidence at protein level: Swiss-Prot protein existence level 1. Involved in oxygen transport from the lung to the various peripheral tissues. From Lepus europaeus (European hare).
   1726..1770    +  misc_feature   MCS (fragment): multiple cloning site
   1778..2464    +  CDS            HcRed1: far-red fluorescent variant of Heteractis crispa chromoprotein mammalian codon-optimized
   2474..2545    +  CDS            HBB (fragment): HBB_PONPY - Experimental evidence at transcript level: Swiss-Prot protein existence level 2. Involved in oxygen transport from the lung to the various peripheral tissues. From Pongo pygmaeus (Bornean orangutan).
   2616..2671    +  polyA_signal   β-globin poly(A) signal: rabbit β-globin polyadenylation signal (Gil and Proudfoot, 1987)
   3056..3072    -  protein_bind   lac operator: The lac repressor binds to the lac operator to inhibit transcription in E. coli. This inhibition can be relieved by adding lactose or isopropyl-β-D-thiogalactopyranoside (IPTG). lac repressor encoded by lacI
   3080..3110    -  promoter       lac promoter: promoter for the E. coli lac operon
   3125..3146    -  protein_bind   CAP binding site: CAP binding activates transcription in the presence of cAMP. E. coli catabolite activator protein
   3159..3198    -  CDS            lacI (fragment): lac repressor; lacI; The lac repressor binds to the lac operator to inhibit transcription in E. coli. This inhibition can be relieved by adding lactose or isopropyl-β-D-thiogalactopyranoside (IPTG).
   3205..3227    +  promoter       SV40 promoter (fragment): SV40 enhancer and early promoter
   3251..3386    +  rep_origin     SV40 ori: SV40 origin of replication
   3406..3540    +  polyA_signal   SV40 poly(A) signal: SV40 polyadenylation signal
   3542..3596    -  CDS            lacI (fragment): lac repressor; lacI; The lac repressor binds to the lac operator to inhibit transcription in E. coli. This inhibition can be relieved by adding lactose or isopropyl-β-D-thiogalactopyranoside (IPTG).
   3779..4367    -  rep_origin     ori: high-copy-number ColE1/pMB1/pBR322/pUC origin of replication
   4538..5398    -  CDS            AmpR: β-lactamase; bla; confers resistance to ampicillin, carbenicillin, and related antibiotics
   5399..5503    -  promoter       AmpR promoter: bla
