[The description below was written by a language model from this plasmid's Addgene catalogue record and pLannotate feature annotations shown in this document.]
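Description:
pCAG-HcRed is a mammalian expression plasmid built on the pCAGEN backbone that drives strong, constitutive expression of the far-red fluorescent protein HcRed1, a mammalian codon-optimized variant of a chromoprotein from the sea anemone Heteractis crispa. The coding sequence was taken from a commercial HcRed1 vector and placed between the EcoRI and NotI sites of the backbone, both of which remain intact. In bacteria the plasmid is maintained at high copy through a ColE1/pUC-type origin and selected with ampicillin via the β-lactamase gene and its own promoter. The sequenced record is about 5.5 kb, consistent with the stated backbone and insert sizes.

Expression is controlled by the CAG promoter, annotated here as its component parts: the human cytomegalovirus immediate-early enhancer, the chicken β-actin promoter, and a chimeric chicken β-actin/rabbit β-globin intron that promotes efficient splicing and transcript accumulation. HcRed1 follows a remnant of the multiple cloning site, and the transcript is terminated by the rabbit β-globin polyadenylation signal. The short "HBB" fragments flanking the insert probably reflect β-globin exon sequence carried with the intron and 3′ region rather than any intended coding fusion. The depositor notes that CAG is more efficient than the CMV promoter alone. The backbone also carries an SV40 origin, which permits episomal replication in cells expressing large T antigen, an SV40 poly(A) signal, and leftover lac promoter/operator and lacI fragments with no evident function here. No mammalian selection marker is annotated, so the plasmid suits transient labelling. The associated publication concerns electroporation of the rodent retina in vivo and in vitro, where such a construct would serve as a far-red reporter to mark transfected cells.
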