Addgene plasmid #11152: pCAG-HcRed
Purpose: Mammalian expression vector for expression of HcRed
Depositing lab: Connie Cepko. Depositing organization: Harvard Medical School. Publication: Electroporation and RNA interference in the rodent retina in vivo and in vitro. Matsuda T, Cepko CL. Proc Natl Acad Sci U S A. 2004 Jan 6. 101(1):16-22. 10.1073/pnas.2235688100 PubMed 14603031.
Backbone
  Vector backbone: pCAGEN
  Backbone manufacturer: Available at Addgene (#11160)
  Backbone size w/o insert (bp): 4779
  Vector type: Mammalian Expression
Growth in bacteria
  Bacterial resistance: Ampicillin, 100 μg/mL
  Growth temperature: 37°C
  Growth strain: DH5alpha
  Copy number: High Copy
Gene/Insert
  Gene/Insert name: HcRed1 from Heteractis crispa (alt names: HcRed; far-red fluorescent protein)
  Insert size (bp): 741
  Cloning method: Restriction Enzyme; 5′ cloning site EcoRI (not destroyed); 3′ cloning site NotI (not destroyed)
  Sequencing primers: 5′ pCAG-F; 3′ n/a
Resource information
  A portion of this plasmid was derived from a plasmid made by: HcRed1 was from pHcRed1-N1 (Clontech).
Terms and licenses: Academic/Nonprofit Terms; Industry Terms: Not Available to Industry
Depositor comments: CAG promoter (chicken beta-actin promoter with CMV enhancer) is more efficient than CMV promoter, see "Efficient selection for high-expression transfectants with a novel eukaryotic vector", Gene. 1991 Dec 15;108(2):193-9.
How to cite: pCAG-HcRed was a gift from Connie Cepko (Addgene plasmid # 11152 ; http://n2t.net/addgene:11152 ; RRID:Addgene_11152)
