>Addgene plasmid #11152 | pCAG-HcRed | addgene partial sequence | sequence record 18143 | pCAG-F 5'-GCAACGTGCTGGTTATTGTG-3'
CTGCAGTCGACGGTACCCCGCGGGCCCGGGATCCACCGGTCGCCACCATGGTGAGCGGCCTGCTGAAGGA
GAGTATGCGCATCAAGATGTACATGGAGGGCACCGTGAACGGCCACTACTTCAAGTGCGAGGGCGAGGGC
GACGGCAACCCCTTCGCCGGCACCCAGAGCATGAGAATCCACGTGACCGAGGGCGCCCCCCTGCCCTTCG
CCTTCGACATCCTGGCCCCCTGCTGCGAGTACGGCAGCAGGACCTTCGTGCACCACACCGCCGAGATCCC
CGACTTCTTCAAGCAGAGCTTCCCCGAGGGCTTCACCTGGGAGAGAACCACCACCTACGAGGACGGCGGC
ATCCTGACCGCCCACCAGGACACCAGCCTGGAGGGCAACTGCCTGATCTACAAGGTGAAGGTGCACGGCA
CCAACTTCCCCGCCGACGGCCCCGTGATGAAGAACAAGAGCGGCGGCTGGGAGCCCAGCACCGAGGTGGT
GTACCCCGAGAACGGCGTGCTGTGCGGCCGGAACGTGATGGCCCTGAAGGTGGGCGACCGGCACCTGATC
TGCCACCACTACACCAGCTACCGGAGCAAGAAGGCCGTGCGCGCCCTGACCATGCCCGGCTTCCACTTCA
CCGACATCCGGCTCCAGATGCTGCGGAAGAAGAAGGACGAGTACTTCGAGCTGTACGAGGCCAGC
